>Addgene plasmid #211259 | pBiT3.1-N_WDR81:1619-1941 | addgene full sequence | sequence record 423409 | Addgene NGS Result
AAGACGCGTTAATTAAGACGTCGGCAGTGAAAAAAATGCTTTATTTGTGAAATTTGTGATGCTATTGCTT
TATTTGTAACCATTATAAGCTGCAATAAACAAGTTAACAACAACAATTGCATTCATTTTATGTTTCAGGT
TCAGGGGGAGGTGTGGGAGGTTTTTTAAAGCAAGTAAAACCTCTACAAATGTGGTATGGCTGATTATGAT
CCGCGGCCGCAATACGTCGACGTTATCAGCTGACTTCGTACGAGAGCCTAGGATTATGGCGCGCCACTAG
TTATTAATAGTAATCAATTACGGGGTCATTAGTTCATAGCCCATATATGGAGTTCCGCGTTACATAACTT
ACGGTAAATGGCCCGCCTGGCTGACCGCCCAACGACCCCCGCCCATTGACGTCAATAATGACGTATGTTC
CCATAGTAACGCCAATAGGGACTTTCCATTGACGTCAATGGGTGGAGTATTTACGGTAAACTGCCCACTT
GGCAGTACATCAAGTGTATCATATGCCAAGTCCGCCCCCTATTGACGTCAATGACGGTAAATGGCCCGCC
TGGCATTATGCCCAGTACATGACCTTACGGGACTTTCCTACTTGGCAGTACATCTACGTATTAGTCATCG
CTATTACCATGGTGATGCGGTTTTGGCAGTACACCAATGGGCGTGGATAGCGGTTTGACTCACGGGGATT
TCCAAGTCTCCACCCCATTGACGTCAATGGGAGTTTGTTTTGGCACCAAAATCAACGGGACTTTCCAAAA
TGTCGTAATAACCCCGCCCCGTTGACGCAAATGGGCGGTAGGCGTGTACGGTGGGAGGTCTATATAAGCA
GAGCTGGTTTAGTGAACCGTCAGATCACTAGAATCTTTATTGCGGTAGTTTATCACAGTTAAATTGCTAA
CGCAGTCAGTGCTTCTGACACAACAGTCTCGAACTTAAGCTGCAGAAGTTGGTCGTGAGGCACTGGGCAG
GTAAGTATCAAGGTTACAAGACAGGTTTAAGGAGACCAATAGAAACTGGGCTTGTCGAGACAGAGAAGAC
TCTTGCGTTTCTGATAGGCACCTATTGGTCTTACTGACATCCACTTTGCCTTTCTCTCCACAGGTGTCCA
CTCCCAGTTCAATTACAGCTCTTAAGGCTAGAGTATTAATACGACTCACTATAGGGGTTAGCGATCGCCA
TGGTGAGCGGCTGGCGGCTGTTCAAGAAGATTAGCGGGAGCTCCGGTGGCTCGAGCGGTGCGTACTGGCA
GTACGAGATCGGCGTGAGCCAGCAGGATGCCCACTTTCACTTCCACCAGATCCGCCTGCAGAGCTTCCCG
GGCCACTCGGGGGCCGTCAAGTGCGTGGCACCCCTGAGCAGCGAGGACTTCTTCCTGAGCGGCAGCAAGG
ATCGTACCGTGCGCCTCTGGCCGCTGTACAACTACGGCGACGGGACCAGCGAGACGGCCCCACGCCTCGT
CTACACCCAGCACCGCAAGAGCGTCTTCTTCGTGGGCCAGCTTGAGGCCCCACAGCACGTGGTGAGCTGT
GACGGGGCTGTGCACGTCTGGGACCCCTTCACAGGGAAGACCCTTCGCACAGTGGAGCCGCTGGACAGCC
GGGTGCCCCTGACTGCGGTGGCTGTCATGCCCGCCCCCCACACCAGCATCACCATGGCCAGCTCTGACTC
TACCCTGCGCTTTGTGGACTGCAGGAAGCCTGGTCTGCAGCACGAGTTCCGACTGGGCGGTGGGCTGAAC
CCTGGGCTTGTCCGTGCCCTGGCCATCAGCCCCAGTGGCCGTAGTGTCGTGGCCGGCTTCTCCTCAGGCT
TCATGGTGCTCCTGGACACCCGCACGGGCCTGGTTCTGCGAGGCTGGCCAGCCCACGAGGGGGACATTCT
GCAGATCAAGGCGGTGGAGGGCAGCGTCCTGGTCAGCTCCTCCTCTGACCATTCCTTGACCGTCTGGAAG
GAGCTGGAGCAGAAGCCCACCCATCACTACAAGTCAGCATCCGACCCCATCCACACCTTTGACCTGTACG
GCAGTGAGGTGGTCACTGGCACCGTGTCCAACAAGATTGGCGTCTGCTCCCTGCTTGAGCCACCCTCGCA
GGCCACCACGAAGCTCAGCTCTGAGAACTTCCGCGGCACGCTCACCAGCCTGGCCTTGCTGCCCACTAAA
CGCCACCTCCTGCTGGGCTCAGACAACGGGGTTATCCGCCTCCTGGCATAATCTAGAGGTCAAGCTTCGG
GGGTTTAAACCTGCAGGCATGCAAGCTGATTTGGCTGCTGCCACCGCTGAGCAAGGCCGCTTCGAGCAGA
CATGATAAGATACATTGATGAGTTTGGACAAACCACAACTAGAATGCAGTGAAAAAAATGCTTTATTTGT
GAAATTTGTGATGCTATTGCTTTATTTGTAACCATTATAAGCTGCAATAAACAAGTTAACAACAACAATT
GCATTCATTTTATGTTTCAGGTTCAGGGGGAGATGTGGGAGGTTTTTTTAAGCAAGTAAAACCTCTACAA
ATGTGGTAAAATCTTAATTAAGACTTCTAATATAACTTCGTATAGCATACATTATACGAAGTTATGGTTC
CACTGTTGACAATTAATCATCGGCATAGTATATCGGCATAGTATAATACGACAAGGTGAGGAACTAAACC
CAGGAGGCAGATCATGATTGAACAAGATGGATTGCACGCAGGTTCTCCGGCCGCTTGGGTGGAGAGGCTA
TTCGGCTATGACTGGGCACAACAGACAATCGGCTGCTCTGATGCCGCCGTGTTCCGGCTGTCAGCGCAGG
GGCGCCCGGTTCTTTTTGTCAAGACCGACCTGTCCGGTGCCCTGAATGAACTGCAGGACGAGGCAGCGCG
GCTATCGTGGCTGGCCACGACGGGCGTTCCTTGCGCAGCTGTGCTCGACGTTGTCACTGAAGCGGGAAGG
GACTGGCTGCTATTGGGCGAAGTGCCGGGGCAGGATCTCCTGTCATCTCACCTTGCTCCTGCCGAGAAAG
TATCCATCATGGCTGATGCAATGCGGCGGCTGCATACGCTTGATCCGGCTACCTGCCCATTCGACCACCA
AGCGAAACATCGCATCGAGCGAGCACGTACTCGGATGGAAGCCGGTCTTGTCGATCAGGATGATCTGGAC
GAAGAGCATCAGGGGCTCGCGCCAGCCGAACTGTTCGCCAGGCTCAAGGCGCGCATGCCCGACGGCGAGG
ATCTCGTCGTGACCCATGGCGATGCCTGCTTGCCGAATATCATGGTGGAAAATGGCCGCTTTTCTGGATT
CATCGACTGTGGCCGGCTGGGTGTGGCGGACCGCTATCAGGACATAGCGTTGGCTACCCGTGATATTGCT
GAAGAGCTTGGCGGCGAATGGGCTGACCGCTTCCTCGTGCTTTACGGTATCGCCGCTCCCGATTCGCAGC
GCATCGCCTTCTATCGCCTTCTTGACGAGTTCTTCTGATTCGAAATGACCGACCAAGCGACGCCCAACCG
GTATCAGCTCACTCAAAGGCGGTAATACGGTTATCCACAGAATCAGGGGATAACGCAGGAAAGAACATGT
GAGCAAAAGGCCAGCAAAAGGCCAGGAACCGTAAAAAGGCCGCGTTGCTGGCGTTTTTCCATAGGCTCCG
CCCCCCTGACGAGCATCACAAAAATCGACGCTCAAGTCAGAGGTGGCGAAACCCGACAGGACTATAAAGA
TACCAGGCGTTTCCCCCTGGAAGCTCCCTCGTGCGCTCTCCTGTTCCGACCCTGCCGCTTACCGGATACC
TGTCCGCCTTTCTCCCTTCGGGAAGCGTGGCGCTTTCTCATAGCTCACGCTGTAGGTATCTCAGTTCGGT
GTAGGTCGTTCGCTCCAAGCTGGGCTGTGTGCACGAACCCCCCGTTCAGCCCGACCGCTGCGCCTTATCC
GGTAACTATCGTCTTGAGTCCAACCCGGTAAGACACGACTTATCGCCACTGGCAGCAGCCACTGGTAACA
GGATTAGCAGAGCGAGGTATGTAGGCGGTGCTACAGAGTTCTTGAAGTGGTGGCCTAACTACGGCTACAC
TAGAAGGACAGTATTTGGTATCTGCGCTCTGCTGAAGCCAGTTACCTTCGGAAAAAGAGTTGGTAGCTCT
TGATCCGGCAAACAAACCACCGCTGGTAGCGGTGGTTTTTTTGTTTGCAAGCAGCAGATTACGCGCAGAA
AAAAAGGATTTCAAGAAGATCCTTTGATCTTTTCTACGGGGTCTGACGCTCAGTGGAACGAAAACTCACG
TTAAGGGATTTTGGTCATGAGATTATCAAAAAGGATCTTCACCTAGATCCTTTTATAGTCCGGAATCGTC
ACACAAAAAACCAACACACAGATGTAATGAAAATAAAGATATTTTATTGCGGCCATCGTGATGGCTAGAG
TTTAGCCCTCCCACACATAACCAGAGGGCAGCAATTCACGAATCCCAACTGCCGTCGGCTGTCCATCACT
GTCCTTCACTATGGCTTTGATCCCAGGATGCAGATCGAGAAGCACCTGTCGGCACCGTCCGCAGGGGCTC
AAGATGCCCCTGTTCTCATTTCCGATCGCGACGATACAAGTCAGGTTGCCAGCTGCCGCAGCAGCAGCAG
TGCCCAGCACCACGAGTTCTGCACAAGGTCCCCCAGTAAAATGATATACATTGACACCAGTGAAGATGCG
GCCGTCGCTAGAGAGAGCTGCGCTGGCGACGCTGTAGTCTTCAGAGATGGGGATGCTGTTGATTGTAGCC
GTTGCTCTTTCAATGAGGGTGGATTCTTCTTGAGACAAAGGCTTGGCCATGGTGGCGCTAGTGTCAGAAG
AATCGAGCTTTTTGCAAAAGCCTAGGCCTCCAAAAAAGCCTCCTCACTACTTCTGGAATAGCTCAGAGGC
CGAGGCGGCCTCGGCCTCTGCATAAATAAAAAAAATTAGTCAGCCATGGGGCGGAGAATGGGCGGAACTG
GGCGGAGTTAGGGGCGGGATGGGCGGAGTTAGGGGCGGGACTATGGTTGCTGACTAATTGAGATGCATGC
TTTGCATACTTCTGCCTGCTGGGGAGCCTGGGGACTTTCCACACCTGGTTGCTGACTAATTGAGATGCAT
GCTTTGCATACTTCTGCCTGCTGGGGAGCCTGGGGACTTTCCACACCCTAACTGACACACATTCCACAGC
TGGTTCTTTCCGCCTCAGAAGGTACCTAACCAAGTTCCTCTTTCAGAGGTTATTTCAGGCCATGGTGCTG
CGC
Features (pLannotate 1.2.2; 17 found; start..end, strand, type, name):
     24..105     -  polyA_signal   SV40 poly(A) signal: SV40 polyadenylation signal
    128..211     -  CDS            large T antigen (fragment): large T antigen from SV40 (simian virus 40)
    276..641     +  enhancer       CMV enhancer: human cytomegalovirus immediate early enhancer
    643..842     +  promoter       CMV promoter: human cytomegalovirus (CMV) immediate early promoter
    981..1113    +  intron         chimeric intron: chimera between introns from human β-globin and immunoglobulin heavy chain genes
   1157..1175    +  promoter       T7 promoter: promoter for bacteriophage T7 RNA polymerase
   1238..2218    +  CDS            WDR81 (fragment): WDR81_HUMAN - Experimental evidence at protein level: Swiss-Prot protein existence level 1. Functions as a negative regulator of the PI3 kinase/PI3K activity associated with endosomal membranes via BECN1, a core subunit of the PI3K complex. By modifying the phosphatidylinositol 3- phosphate/PtdInsP3 content of endosomal membranes may regulate endosome fusion, recycling, sorting and early to late endosome transport (PubMed:26783301). It is for instance, required for the delivery of cargos like BST2/tetherin from early to late endosome and thereby participates indirectly to their degradation by
   2249..2267    +  misc_feature   MCS (fragment): pUC18/19 multiple cloning site
   2316..2437    -  polyA_signal   SV40 poly(A) signal: SV40 polyadenylation signal
   2460..2528    -  CDS            large T antigen (fragment): large T antigen from SV40 (simian virus 40)
   2552..2585    +  protein_bind   loxP: Cre-mediated recombination occurs in the 8-bp core sequence (GCATACAT). Cre recombinase
   2595..2642    +  promoter       EM7 promoter: synthetic bacterial promoter&nbsp
   2674..3465    +  CDS            neo: KKA2_KLEPN - Also known as kan, nptII. Experimental evidence at protein level: Swiss-Prot protein existence level 1. Resistance to kanamycin, neomycin, paromomycin, ribostamycin, butirosin and gentamicin B. From Klebsiella pneumoniae.
   3626..4214    -  rep_origin     ori: high-copy-number ColE1/pMB1/pBR322/pUC origin of replication
   4340..4388    -  polyA_signal   poly(A) signal: synthetic polyadenylation signal
   4412..4810    -  CDS            BSD: blasticidin S deaminase; Aspergillus terreus BSD; confers resistance to blasticidin
   4841..5198    -  promoter       SV40 promoter: SV40 enhancer and early promoter
