[The description below was written by a language model from this plasmid's Addgene catalogue record and pLannotate feature annotations shown in this document.]
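Description:
pBiT3.1-N_WDR81:1619-1941 is a mammalian expression plasmid built on Promega's pBiT3.1-N backbone, carrying a wild-type fragment of human WDR81 spanning residues A1619 to A1941 (a 969 bp insert derived from a Mammalian Gene Collection clone). The fragment was inserted by ligation-independent cloning between XhoI and XbaI sites, both of which are retained. Transcription is driven by the CMV immediate-early enhancer and promoter, followed by a chimeric β-globin/immunoglobulin intron that promotes efficient processing of the transcript, and it is terminated by an SV40 polyadenylation signal. A T7 promoter just upstream of the coding region serves as a sequencing primer site. The protein is made with an N-terminal HiBiT tag joined through a short glycine-serine linker. HiBiT is a small peptide that complements the LgBiT subunit to reconstitute active NanoLuc luciferase, so the tagged protein can be quantified by luminescence.

In bacteria the plasmid replicates from a high-copy ColE1/pUC-type origin and is selected with kanamycin through a neo (nptII) gene under the bacterial EM7 promoter, with a loxP site immediately upstream. The catalogue lists neomycin/G418 as the mammalian selectable marker. However, the feature table shows no annotated eukaryotic promoter directly ahead of neo and instead shows a separate SV40 promoter-driven blasticidin S deaminase cassette with a synthetic poly(A) signal, so blasticidin selection also appears to be encoded. The associated study evaluated the ligandability of WD40 repeat proteins, which is consistent with using this construct for luminescence-based detection of the WDR81 C-terminal fragment in cells, although the record does not specify the assay.
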