Addgene plasmid #211259: pBiT3.1-N_WDR81:1619-1941
Purpose: Mammalian expression of human WDR81 fragment A1619 to A1941. N-terminal HiBiT tag.
Depositing lab: Cheryl Arrowsmith. Depositing organization: University of Toronto. Publication: A Target Class Ligandability Evaluation of WD40 Repeat-Containing Proteins. Ackloo S, Li F, Szewczyk M, Seitova A, Loppnau P, Zeng H, Xu J, Ahmad S, Arnautova YA, Baghaie AJ, Beldar S, Bolotokova A, Centrella PA, Chau I, Clark MA, Cuozzo JW, Dehghani-Tafti S, Disch JS, Dong A, Dumas A, Feng JA, Ghiabi P, Gibson E, Gilmer J, Goldman B, Green SR, Guie MA, Guilinger JP, Harms N, Herasymenko O, Houliston S, Hutchinson A, Kearnes S, Keefe AD, Kimani SW, Kramer T, Kutera M, Kwak HA, Lento C, Li Y, Liu J, Loup J, Machado RAC, Mulhern CJ, Perveen S, Righetto GL, Riley P, Shrestha S, Sigel EA, Silva M, Sintchak MD, Slakman BL, Taylor RD, Thompson J, Torng W, Underkoffler C, von Rechenberg M, Walsh RT, Watson I, Wilson DJ, Wolf E, Yadav M, Yazdi AK, Zhang J, Zhang Y, Santhakumar V, Edwards AM, Barsyte-Lovejoy D, Schapira M, Brown PJ, Halabelian L, Arrowsmith CH. J Med Chem. 2025 Jan 23;68(2):1092-1112. doi: 10.1021/acs.jmedchem.4c02010. Epub 2024 Nov 4. PubMed 39495097.
Backbone
  Vector backbone: pBiT3.1-N
  Backbone manufacturer: Promega
  Vector type: Mammalian Expression
  Selectable markers: Neomycin (select with G418)
Growth in bacteria
  Bacterial resistance: Kanamycin, 50 μg/mL
  Growth temperature: 37°C
  Growth strain: DH5alpha
  Copy number: High Copy
Gene/Insert
  Gene/Insert name: WDR81:A1619-A1941
  Species: H. sapiens (human)
  Insert size (bp): 969
  Mutation: wild type
  Entrez Gene: WDR81 (a.k.a. CAMRQ2, HYC3, PPP1R166, SORF-2)
  Promoter: CMV
  Tag / fusion protein: MVSGWRLFKKISGSSGGSSG (N terminal on insert)
  Cloning method: Ligation Independent Cloning
  Sequencing primers: 5′ T7; 3′ TTGCTCAGCGGTGGCAGCAG
Resource information
  A portion of this plasmid was derived from a plasmid made by: Mammalian Gene Collection (BC114568)
Terms and licenses: Academic/Nonprofit Terms; Industry Terms: Not Available to Industry
Depositor comments: 5' Cloning Site: Xho1 (not destroyed), 3' Cloning Site: Xba1 (not destroyed).
How to cite: pBiT3.1-N_WDR81:1619-1941 was a gift from Cheryl Arrowsmith (Addgene plasmid # 211259 ; http://n2t.net/addgene:211259 ; RRID:Addgene_211259)
