>Addgene plasmid #211259 | pBiT3.1-N_WDR81:1619-1941 | depositor partial sequence | sequence record 411996 | Insert sequence
GCGTACTGGCAGTACGAGATCGGCGTGAGCCAGCAGGATGCCCACTTTCACTTCCACCAGATCCGCCTGC
AGAGCTTCCCGGGCCACTCGGGGGCCGTCAAGTGCGTGGCACCCCTGAGCAGCGAGGACTTCTTCCTGAG
CGGCAGCAAGGATCGTACCGTGCGCCTCTGGCCGCTGTACAACTACGGCGACGGGACCAGCGAGACGGCC
CCACGCCTCGTCTACACCCAGCACCGCAAGAGCGTCTTCTTCGTGGGCCAGCTTGAGGCCCCACAGCACG
TGGTGAGCTGTGACGGGGCTGTGCACGTCTGGGACCCCTTCACAGGGAAGACCCTTCGCACAGTGGAGCC
GCTGGACAGCCGGGTGCCCCTGACTGCGGTGGCTGTCATGCCCGCCCCCCACACCAGCATCACCATGGCC
AGCTCTGACTCTACCCTGCGCTTTGTGGACTGCAGGAAGCCTGGTCTGCAGCACGAGTTCCGACTGGGCG
GTGGGCTGAACCCTGGGCTTGTCCGTGCCCTGGCCATCAGCCCCAGTGGCCGTAGTGTCGTGGCCGGCTT
CTCCTCAGGCTTCATGGTGCTCCTGGACACCCGCACGGGCCTGGTTCTGCGAGGCTGGCCAGCCCACGAG
GGGGACATTCTGCAGATCAAGGCGGTGGAGGGCAGCGTCCTGGTCAGCTCCTCCTCTGACCATTCCTTGA
CCGTCTGGAAGGAGCTGGAGCAGAAGCCCACCCATCACTACAAGTCAGCATCCGACCCCATCCACACCTT
TGACCTGTACGGCAGTGAGGTGGTCACTGGCACCGTGTCCAACAAGATTGGCGTCTGCTCCCTGCTTGAG
CCACCCTCGCAGGCCACCACGAAGCTCAGCTCTGAGAACTTCCGCGGCACGCTCACCAGCCTGGCCTTGC
TGCCCACTAAACGCCACCTCCTGCTGGGCTCAGACAACGGGGTTATCCGCCTCCTGGCA
